Addgene plasmid #176113: SspB-HaloTag-DHPH-ITSN1
Purpose: Heterodimerization with iLID, Cdc42 activation
Depositing lab: Dorus Gadella. Publication: Opto-RhoGEFs, an optimized optogenetic toolbox to reversibly control Rho GTPase activity on a global to subcellular scale, enabling precise control over vascular endothelial barrier strength. Mahlandt EK, Palacios Martinez S, Arts JJG, Tol S, van Buul JD, Goedhart J. Elife. 2023 Jul 14;12:RP84364. doi: 10.7554/eLife.84364. PubMed 37449837.
Backbone
  Vector backbone: pEGFP-C1
  Backbone manufacturer: Clontech
  Vector type: Mammalian Expression
Growth in bacteria
  Bacterial resistance: Kanamycin, 50 μg/mL
  Growth temperature: 37°C
  Growth strain: DH5alpha
  Copy number: High Copy
Gene/Insert
  Gene/Insert name: ITSN1
  Species: H. sapiens (human)
  Entrez Gene: ITSN1 (a.k.a. ITSN, SH3D1A, SH3P17)
  Cloning method: Restriction Enzyme; 5′ cloning site Unknown (unknown if destroyed)
Terms and licenses: Academic/Nonprofit Terms; Industry Terms: Not Available to Industry
Depositor comments: Please visit https://doi.org/10.1101/2022.10.17.512253 for bioRxiv preprint.
How to cite: SspB-HaloTag-DHPH-ITSN1 was a gift from Dorus Gadella (Addgene plasmid # 176113 ; http://n2t.net/addgene:176113 ; RRID:Addgene_176113)
