[The description below was written by a language model from this plasmid's Addgene catalogue record and pLannotate feature annotations shown in this document.]
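Description:
SspB-HaloTag-DHPH-ITSN1 is a 6.3 kb mammalian expression plasmid built on the Clontech pEGFP-C1 backbone and forms one half of a light-controlled heterodimerization system for activating the Rho GTPase Cdc42. It is maintained in E. coli through a high-copy ColE1/pUC origin and selected with kanamycin. The NeoR/KanR aminoglycoside phosphotransferase gene is driven by both a bacterial (bla) promoter and the SV40 early promoter and ends in an HSV TK polyadenylation signal, so the same marker can also give G418 resistance in mammalian cells. An f1 origin from the parent vector is present as well. Short annotated fragments of ble, SV40 large T antigen and the bGH poly(A) signal appear to be backbone remnants or partial annotation matches rather than functional parts.

The payload is a single fusion open reading frame transcribed from the CMV immediate-early enhancer and promoter and terminated by the SV40 poly(A) signal. It begins with an SspB fragment, the binding partner of the iLID optogenetic module. This is followed by HaloTag, annotated as the dhaA haloalkane dehalogenase from which it derives, which allows covalent labelling with chloroalkane dye ligands for imaging. The last part is a fragment of human intersectin-1 (ITSN1), which the construct name identifies as the DH-PH tandem, the guanine nucleotide exchange factor module. The EGFP of the parent vector does not appear in the feature table. The stated purpose is heterodimerization with iLID and Cdc42 activation. Co-expressed with an iLID construct supplied separately, illumination would recruit the SspB fusion to wherever iLID is located, giving reversible control of Cdc42 activity. The associated publication describes this toolbox as working from global to subcellular scale and applies it to vascular endothelial barrier strength.
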