Features (pLannotate 1.2.2; 15 found; start..end, strand, type, name):
     61..364     +  enhancer       CMV enhancer: human cytomegalovirus immediate early enhancer
    365..568     +  promoter       CMV promoter: human cytomegalovirus (CMV) immediate early promoter
    604..933     +  CDS            sspB (fragment): SSPB_HAEIN - Experimental evidence at protein level: Swiss-Prot protein existence level 1. Also stimulates degradation of the N-terminus of RseA (residues 1-108, alone or in complex with sigma-E) by ClpX-ClpP in a non-ssrA-mediated fashion. From Haemophilus influenzae (strain ATCC 51907 / DSM 11121 / KW20 / Rd).
    955..1833    +  CDS            dhaA: DHAA_PSEPV - Experimental evidence at protein level: Swiss-Prot protein existence level 1. Catalyzes hydrolytic cleavage of carbon-halogen bonds in halogenated aliphatic compounds, leading to the formation of the corresponding primary alcohols, halide ions and protons. Has a broad substrate specificity, as it is able to dehalogenate mono- and di- chlorinated and brominated alkanes (up to at least C10), and the two isomers of 1,3-dichloropropene to 3-chloroallyl alcohol; the highest activity was found with 1,2-dibromoethane, while no activity was observed with the analog 1,2-dichloroethane. Fro
   1870..2973    +  CDS            ITSN1 (fragment): ITSN1_HUMAN - Also known as ITSN From Homo sapiens (Human).
   2982..3066    +  CDS            large T antigen (fragment): large T antigen from SV40 (simian virus 40)
   3089..3210    +  polyA_signal   SV40 poly(A) signal: SV40 polyadenylation signal
   3244..3672    -  rep_origin     f1 ori (sequence partly withheld): f1 bacteriophage origin of replication; arrow indicates direction of (+) strand synthesis
   3699..3803    +  promoter       AmpR promoter: bla
   3805..4162    +  promoter       SV40 promoter: SV40 enhancer and early promoter
   4197..4991    +  CDS            NeoR/KanR: aminoglycoside phosphotransferase from Tn5; aph(3')-II (or nptII); confers resistance to neomycin, kanamycin, and G418 (Geneticin®)
   5012..5164    +  CDS            ble (fragment): BLE_KLEPN - Experimental evidence at protein level: Swiss-Prot protein existence level 1. Binding protein with a strong affinity to the bleomycin family of antibiotics. Binds to CL990; an antimitotic-antibiotic compound. From Klebsiella pneumoniae.
   5223..5270    +  polyA_signal   HSV TK poly(A) signal: herpes simplex virus thymidine kinase polyadenylation signal (Cole and Stacy, 1985)
   5361..5377    -  polyA_signal   bGH poly(A) signal (fragment): bovine growth hormone polyadenylation signal
   5599..6187    +  rep_origin     ori: high-copy-number ColE1/pMB1/pBR322/pUC origin of replication
>Addgene plasmid #176113 | SspB-HaloTag-DHPH-ITSN1 | addgene full sequence | sequence record 346366 | Addgene NGS Result
TAGTTATTAATAGTAATCAATTACGGGGTCATTAGTTCATAGCCCATATATGGAGTTCCGCGTTACATAA
CTTACGGTAAATGGCCCGCCTGGCTGACCGCCCAACGACCCCCGCCCATTGACGTCAATAATGACGTATG
TTCCCATAGTAACGCCAATAGGGACTTTCCATTGACGTCAATGGGTGGAGTATTTACGGTAAACTGCCCA
CTTGGCAGTACATCAAGTGTATCATATGCCAAGTACGCCCCCTATTGACGTCAATGACGGTAAATGGCCC
GCCTGGCATTATGCCCAGTACATGACCTTATGGGACTTTCCTACTTGGCAGTACATCTACGTATTAGTCA
TCGCTATTACCATGGTGATGCGGTTTTGGCAGTACATCAATGGGCGTGGATAGCGGTTTGACTCACGGGG
ATTTCCAAGTCTCCACCCCATTGACGTCAATGGGAGTTTGTTTTGGCACCAAAATCAACGGGACTTTCCA
AAATGTCGTAACAACTCCGCCCCATTGACGCAAATGGGCGGTAGGCGTGTACGGTGGGAGGTCTATATAA
GCAGAGCTGGTTTAGTGAACCGTCAGATCCGCTAGCCACCATGAGCTCCCCGAAACGCCCTAAGCTGCTG
CGTGAATATTACGATTGGCTGGTTGATAACAGCTTTACCCCATATCTGGTGGTGGATGCCACATACCTGG
GCGTGAACGTGCCCGTGGAGTATGTGAAAGACGGTCAGATCGTGCTGAATCTGTCTGCAAGTGCGACCGG
CAACCTGCAACTGACAAATGATTTTATCCAGTTCAACGCCCGCTTTAAGGGCGTGTCTCGTGAACTGTAT
ATCCCGATGGGTGCCGCTCTGGCCATTTACGCTCGCGAGAACGGCGATGGTGTGATGTTCGAACCAGAAG
AAATCTATGACGAGCTGAATATTGGTAGTGGACCGGTCGCCACCATGGCCGAGATCGGCACCGGCTTCCC
CTTCGACCCCCACTACGTGGAGGTGCTGGGCGAGCGCATGCACTACGTTGACGTGGGCCCCCGCGACGGC
ACCCCCGTGCTGTTCCTGCACGGCAACCCCACCAGCAGCTACGTGTGGCGCAACATCATCCCCCACGTGG
CCCCCACCCACCGCACTATCGCCCCCGACCTGATCGGCATGGGCAAGAGCGACAAGCCCGACCTGGGCTA
CTTCTTCGACGACCACGTGCGCTTCATGGACGCCTTCATCGAGGCCCTGGGCCTGGAGGAGGTGGTGCTG
GTGATCCACGACTGGGGCAGCGCCCTGGGCTTCCACTGGGCCAAGCGCAACCCCGAGCGCGTGAAGGGCA
TCGCCTTCATGGAGTTCATCCGCCCCATCCCCACCTGGGACGAGTGGCCCGAGTTCGCCCGCGAGACCTT
CCAGGCCTTCCGCACCACCGACGTGGGCCGCAAGCTGATCATCGACCAGAACGTGTTCATCGAGGGCACC
CTGCCCATGGGCGTGGTGCGCCCCCTGACCGAGGTGGAGATGGACCACTACCGCGAGCCCTTCCTGAACC
CCGTGGACCGCGAGCCCCTGTGGCGCTTCCCCAACGAGCTGCCCATCGCCGGCGAGCCCGCCAACATCGT
GGCCCTGGTGGAGGAGTACATGGACTGGCTGCACCAGAGCCCCGTGCCCAAGCTGCTGTTCTGGGGCACC
CCCGGCGTGCTGATCCCCCCCGCCGAGGCCGCCCGCCTGGCCAAGAGCCTGCCCAACGTTAAGGCCGTGG
ACATCGGCCCCGGCCTGAACCTGCTCCAGGAGGACAACCCCGACCTGATCGGCAGCGAGATCGCCCGCTG
GCTGAGCACCCTGGAGATCAGCGGCGTGTACAAGTCCGGACTCAGATCTGATATGTTGACCCCAACTGAA
AGAAAGCGACAAGGATACATCCACGAGCTCATTGTCACCGAGGAGAACTATGTGAATGACCTGCAGCTGG
TCACAGAGATTTTTCAAAAACCCCTGATGGAGTCTGAGCTGCTGACAGAAAAAGAGGTTGCTATGATTTT
TGTGAACTGGAAGGAGCTGATTATGTGTAATATCAAACTACTAAAAGCGCTGAGAGTCCGCAAGAAGATG
TCCGGGGAGAAGATGCCTGTGAAGATGATTGGAGACATCCTGAGCGCACAGCTGCCGCACATGCAGCCCT
ACATCCGCTTCTGCAGCCGCCAGCTCAACGGGGCTGCCCTGATCCAGCAGAAGACGGACGAGGCCCCAGA
CTTCAAGGAGTTCGTCAAAAGATTGGCAATGGATCCTCGGTGTAAAGGGATGCCACTCTCTAGTTTTATA
CTGAAGCCTATGCAACGGGTAACAAGATACCCACTGATCATTAAAAATATCCTGGAAAACACCCCTGAAA
ACCACCCGGACCACAGCCACTTGAAGCACGCCCTGGAGAAGGCGGAAGAGCTCTGTTCCCAGGTGAACGA
AGGGGTGCGGGAGAAGGAGAACTCTGACCGGCTGGAGTGGATCCAGGCCCACGTGCAGTGTGAAGGCCTG
TCTGAGCAACTTGTGTTCAATTCAGTGACCAATTGCTTGGGGCCGCGCAAATTTCTGCACAGTGGGAAGC
TCTACAAGGCCAAGAGCAACAAGGAGCTGTATGGCTTCCTTTTCAACGACTTCCTCCTGCTGACTCAGAT
CACGAAGCCTTTGGGGTCTTCTGGCACCGACAAAGTCTTCAGCCCCAAATCAAACCTGCAGTATAAAATG
TATAAAACACCTATTTTCCTAAATGAGGTTCTAGTAAAATTACCCACCGACCCTTCTGGAGACGAGCCCA
TCTTCCACATCTCCCACATTGACCGCGTCTATACTCTCCGAGCAGAAAGCATAAATGAAAGGACTGCCTG
GGTGCAGAAAATCAAAGCTGCTTCTGAACTCTACATAGAGACTGAGAAAAAGAAGTAAGAATTCTGCAGT
CGACGGTACCGCGGGCCCGGGATCCACCGGATCTAGATAACTGATCATAATCAGCCATACCACATTTGTA
GAGGTTTTACTTGCTTTAAAAAACCTCCCACACCTCCCCCTGAACCTGAAACATAAAATGAATGCAATTG
TTGTTGTTAACTTGTTTATTGCAGCTTATAATGGTTACAAATAAAGCAATAGCATCACAAATTTCACAAA
TAAAGCATTTTTTTCACTGCATTCTAGTTGTGGTTTGTCCAAACTCATCAATGTATCTTAAGGCGTAAAT
TGTAAGCGTTAATATTTTGTTAAAATTCGCGTTAAATTTTTGTTAAATCAGCTCATTTTTTAACCAATAG
GCCGAAATCGGCAAAATCCCTTATAAATCAAAAGAATAGACCGAGATAGGGT
[37 nt withheld, positions 3343-3379]
AAAGAACGTGGACTCCAACGTCAAAGG
[49 nt withheld, positions 3407-3455]
T
[91 nt withheld, positions 3457-3547]
G
[124 nt withheld, positions 3549-3672]
CAGGTGGCACTTTTCGGGGAAATGTGCGCGGAACCCCTATTTGTTTATTTTTCTAAATACATTCAAATAT
GTATCCGCTCATGAGACAATAACCCTGATAAATGCTTCAATAATATTGAAAAAGGAAGAGTCCTGAGGCG
GAAAGAACCAGCTGTGGAATGTGTGTCAGTTAGGGTGTGGAAAGTCCCCAGGCTCCCCAGCAGGCAGAAG
TATGCAAAGCATGCATCTCAATTAGTCAGCAACCAGGTGTGGAAAGTCCCCAGGCTCCCCAGCAGGCAGA
AGTATGCAAAGCATGCATCTCAATTAGTCAGCAACCATAGTCCCGCCCCTAACTCCGCCCATCCCGCCCC
TAACTCCGCCCAGTTCCGCCCATTCTCCGCCCCATGGCTGACTAATTTTTTTTATTTATGCAGAGGCCGA
GGCCGCCTCGGCCTCTGAGCTATTCCAGAAGTAGTGAGGAGGCTTTTTTGGAGGCCTAGGCTTTTGCAAA
GATCGATCAAGAGACAGGATGAGGATCGTTTCGCATGATTGAACAAGATGGATTGCACGCAGGTTCTCCG
GCCGCTTGGGTGGAGAGGCTATTCGGCTATGACTGGGCACAACAGACAATCGGCTGCTCTGATGCCGCCG
TGTTCCGGCTGTCAGCGCAGGGGCGCCCGGTTCTTTTTGTCAAGACCGACCTGTCCGGTGCCCTGAATGA
ACTGCAAGACGAGGCAGCGCGGCTATCGTGGCTGGCCACGACGGGCGTTCCTTGCGCAGCTGTGCTCGAC
GTTGTCACTGAAGCGGGAAGGGACTGGCTGCTATTGGGCGAAGTGCCGGGGCAGGATCTCCTGTCATCTC
ACCTTGCTCCTGCCGAGAAAGTATCCATCATGGCTGATGCAATGCGGCGGCTGCATACGCTTGATCCGGC
TACCTGCCCATTCGACCACCAAGCGAAACATCGCATCGAGCGAGCACGTACTCGGATGGAAGCCGGTCTT
GTCGATCAGGATGATCTGGACGAAGAGCATCAGGGGCTCGCGCCAGCCGAACTGTTCGCCAGGCTCAAGG
CGAGCATGCCCGACGGCGAGGATCTCGTCGTGACCCATGGCGATGCCTGCTTGCCGAATATCATGGTGGA
AAATGGCCGCTTTTCTGGATTCATCGACTGTGGCCGGCTGGGTGTGGCGGACCGCTATCAGGACATAGCG
TTGGCTACCCGTGATATTGCTGAAGAGCTTGGCGGCGAATGGGCTGACCGCTTCCTCGTGCTTTACGGTA
TCGCCGCTCCCGATTCGCAGCGCATCGCCTTCTATCGCCTTCTTGACGAGTTCTTCTGAGCGGGACTCTG
GGGTTCGAAATGACCGACCAAGCGACGCCCAACCTGCCATCACGAGATTTCGATTCCACCGCCGCCTTCT
ATGAAAGGTTGGGCTTCGGAATCGTTTTCCGGGACGCCGGCTGGATGATCCTCCAGCGCGGGGATCTCAT
GCTGGAGTTCTTCGCCCACCCTAGGGGGAGGCTAACTGAAACACGGAAGGAGACAATACCGGAAGGAACC
CGCGCTATGACGGCAATAAAAAGACAGAATAAAACGCACGGTGTTGGGTCGTTTGTTCATAAACGCGGGG
TTCGGTCCCAGGGCTGGCACTCTGTCGATACCCCACCGAGACCCCATTGGGGCCAATACGCCCGCGTTTC
TTCCTTTTCCCCACCCCACCCCCCAAGTTCGGGTGAAGGCCCAGGGCTCGCAGCCAACGTCGGGGCGGCA
GGCCCTGCCATAGCCTCAGGTTACTCATATATACTTTAGATTGATTTAAAACTTCATTTTTAATTTAAAA
GGATCTAGGTGAAGATCCTTTTTGATAATCTCATGACCAAAATCCCTTAACGTGAGTTTTCGTTCCACTG
AGCGTCAGACCCCGTAGAAAAGATCAAAGGATCTTCTTGAGATCCTTTTTTTCTGCGCGTAATCTGCTGC
TTGCAAACAAAAAAACCACCGCTACCAGCGGTGGTTTGTTTGCCGGATCAAGAGCTACCAACTCTTTTTC
CGAAGGTAACTGGCTTCAGCAGAGCGCAGATACCAAATACTGTTCTTCTAGTGTAGCCGTAGTTAGGCCA
CCACTTCAAGAACTCTGTAGCACCGCCTACATACCTCGCTCTGCTAATCCTGTTACCAGTGGCTGCTGCC
AGTGGCGATAAGTCGTGTCTTACCGGGTTGGACTCAAGACGATAGTTACCGGATAAGGCGCAGCGGTCGG
GCTGAACGGGGGGTTCGTGCACACAGCCCAGCTTGGAGCGAACGACCTACACCGAACTGAGATACCTACA
GCGTGAGCTATGAGAAAGCGCCACGCTTCCCGAAGGGAGAAAGGCGGACAGGTATCCGGTAAGCGGCAGG
GTCGGAACAGGAGAGCGCACGAGGGAGCTTCCAGGGGGAAACGCCTGGTATCTTTATAGTCCTGTCGGGT
TTCGCCACCTCTGACTTGAGCGTCGATTTTTGTGATGCTCGTCAGGGGGGCGGAGCCTATGGAAAAACGC
CAGCAACGCGGCCTTTTTACGGTTCCTGGCCTTTTGCTGGCCTTTTGCTCACATGTTCTTTCCTGCGTTA
TCCCCTGATTCTGTGGATAACCGTATTACCGCCATGCAT
